>Addgene plasmid #41095 | pcold-6xHis-HRV3Csite-DmLoqsPD | addgene partial sequence | sequence record 55858 | pCold-Fwd 5'-ACGCCATATCGCCGAAAGG-3'
CCATGAATCACAAAGTGCATCATCATCATCATCATATCGAAGGTAGGCATATGGAGCTCGGTACCCTCGA
GGGATCCGAATTCCTTGAAGTCCTCTTTCAGGGACCCGTCGACATGGACCAGGAGAATTTCCACGGCTCC
AGCTTGCCGCAGCAGCTACAGAACCTCCACATCCAGCCGCAGCAGGCGTCCCCCAATCCTGTCCAGACGG
GATTTGCTCCACGGCGGCACTATAATAACCTTGTCGGCCTGGGCAATGGAAATGCCGTCAGTGGTAGTCC
GGTGAAGGGTGCTCCGCTGGGGCAGCGCCATGTGAAGCTCAAGAAGGAGAAGATATCCGCCCAGGTTGCG
CAGCTGTCTCAGCCAGGTCAGCTGCAGCTGTCAGATGTTGGTGATCCTGCCTTGGCGGGCGGATCGGGCT
TACAAGGTGGAGTCGGCCTTATGGGCGTAATATTGCCCAGCGACGAGGCCTTAAAGTTCGTCAGCGAAAC
GGACGCCAATGGACTGGCCATGAAGACGCCCGTCAGCATTCTGCAAGAGCTGCTAAGCCGACGAGGAATT
ACTCCCGGCTATGAACTTGTCCAGATCGAGGGCGCCATACATGAGCCGACCTTCCGGTTTCGCGTTTCCT
TTAAGGACAAGGATACGCCCTTCACGGCCATGGGGGCAGGACGATCGAAGAAGGAGGCCAAGCATGCGGC
GGCCCGTGCGCTCATCGACAAGCTGATCGGCGCGCAGCTGCCGGAATCGCCTAGCAGCTCCGCTGGTCCG
TCGGTGACTGGGCTCACGGTCGCCGGAAGCGGAGGAGACGGCAATGCCAATGCCACAGGCGGAGGAGATG
CCAGCGACAAGACCGTTGGTAATCCGATTGGCTGGTTGC
