>Addgene plasmid #41095 | pcold-6xHis-HRV3Csite-DmLoqsPD | addgene partial sequence | sequence record 56238 | pCold-R 5'-CCAAATGGCAGGGATCTTAG-3'
CCTATCTAGATGCGGCCGCTCATTAGATCTTGATGAACTCAAAATCTTTAGAGACTTGCTCGTAACGATC
GATGTCTTGAATGATACTCACTTCGCCCTCCAACTCGCCGCAGATGCTGTCGCTGATTTTGCCCGAATCG
ATGGGAGTCTCCTGCAGACGCATCCACATGCGGTGGGCGGCCAAGCGCTTGGCTATCTTCTTGCTTTTGC
CCTTGCCCATCTCGCGGTAGTTGAGTATCGAGCAGGCGATCGTAAAGAGCCGCTCGTGGGGCAGACCCAC
TTCCGTTTCCGTTTCGTACGACGGCGGTGGCCATCGCCGTTGCATGCACATTTCCTGCAACCAGCCAATC
GGATTACCAACGGTCTTGTCGCTGGCATCTCCTCCGCCTGTGGCATTGGCATTGCCGTCTCCTCCGCTTC
CGGCGACCGTGAGCCCAGTCACCGACGGACCAGCGGAGCTGCTAGGCGATTCCGGCAGCTGCGCGCCGAT
CAGCTTGTCGATGAGCGCACGGGCCGCCGCATGCTTGGCCTCCTTCTTCGATCGTCCTGCCCCCATGGCC
GTGAAGGGCGTATCCTTGTCCTTAAAGGAAACGCGAAACCGGAAGGTCGGCTCATGTATGGCGCCCTCGA
TCTGGACAAGTTCATAGCCGGGAGTAATTCCTCGTCGGCTTAGCAGCTCTTGCAGAATGCTGACGGGCGT
CTTCATGGCCAGTCCATTGGCGTCCGTTTCGCTGACGAACTTTAAGGCCTCGTCGCTGGGCAATATTACG
CCCATAAGGCCGACTCCACCTTGTAAGCCCGATCCGCCCGCCAAGGCAGGATCACCAACATCTGACAGCT
