[The description below was written by a language model from this plasmid's Addgene catalogue record.]
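Description:
pcold-6xHis-HRV3Csite-DmLoqsPD is a bacterial expression plasmid for producing recombinant Drosophila melanogaster Loquacious-PD (Loqs-PD), an isoform encoded by the loqs gene. It is built on the Takara pCold I backbone, listed at about 6 kb, and the complete plasmid is listed at about 7.4 kb. It is selected in E. coli with ampicillin. No feature table accompanies the record, so the origin of replication and promoter are not explicitly stated, and the copy number is listed as unknown. The pCold series is generally known as a cold-shock expression system, in which the cspA promoter and associated regulatory elements drive transcription after a shift to low temperature. This approach is often used to improve the solubility of recombinant proteins.

The roughly 1.08 kb Loqs-PD coding sequence was inserted by restriction cloning between SalI (5′, unknown whether retained) and NotI (3′, retained). This places it in frame with an N-terminal, backbone-encoded 6xHis tag followed by a human rhinovirus 3C protease recognition site. The His tag allows capture of the fusion protein by immobilised metal affinity chromatography, and cleavage at the HRV 3C site lets the tag be removed afterwards.

Loquacious proteins are double-stranded RNA-binding partners of Dicer enzymes. The associated publication concerns how Dicer partner proteins tune the length of mature miRNAs in flies and mammals. The plasmid is therefore most plausibly a source of purified Loqs-PD for in vitro biochemical studies of small RNA processing, though the record does not spell out a specific application.
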