Addgene plasmid #41095: pcold-6xHis-HRV3Csite-DmLoqsPD
Depositing lab: Phillip Zamore. Depositing organization: University of Massachusetts, Worcester. Publication: Dicer Partner Proteins Tune the Length of Mature miRNAs in Flies and Mammals. Fukunaga R, Han BW, Hung JH, Xu J, Weng Z, Zamore PD. Cell. 2012 Oct 9. pii: S0092-8674(12)01171-3. doi: 10.1016/j.cell.2012.09.027. PubMed 23063653.
Backbone
  Vector backbone: pcold1
  Backbone manufacturer: Takara
  Backbone size w/o insert (bp): 6000
  Total vector size (bp): 7400
  Vector type: Bacterial Expression
Growth in bacteria
  Bacterial resistance: Ampicillin, 100 μg/mL
  Growth temperature: 37°C
  Growth strain: Mach1
  Copy number: Unknown
Gene/Insert
  Gene/Insert name: Loquacious-PD (alt name: Loqs-PD)
  Species: D. melanogaster (fly)
  Insert size (bp): 1080
  Entrez Gene: loqs (a.k.a. Dmel_CG6866, CG6866, Dmel\CG6866, LOQS, Loqs, Loqs-PD, LqPD, R3D1, R3D1-L, R3D1-S, TRBP, cg6866, dRax, loq, r3d1)
  Tag / fusion protein: 6xHis-HRV3Csite (N terminal on backbone)
  Cloning method: Restriction Enzyme; 5′ cloning site SalI (unknown if destroyed); 3′ cloning site NotI (not destroyed)
  Sequencing primers: 5′ GTAATACACCATGAATCACAAAGTG; 3′ AATAAAAAAATCCCCGCCAAATGGC
Terms and licenses: Academic/Nonprofit Terms; Industry Terms: Not Available to Industry
How to cite: pcold-6xHis-HRV3Csite-DmLoqsPD was a gift from Phillip Zamore (Addgene plasmid # 41095 ; http://n2t.net/addgene:41095 ; RRID:Addgene_41095)
